>Addgene plasmid #154158 | pKM59 | addgene full sequence | sequence record 309332 | Addgene NGS Result
CGCGGAACCCCTATTTGTTTATTTTTCTAAATACATTCAAATATGTATCCGCTCATGAGACAATAACCCT
GATAAATGCTTCAATAATATTGAAAAAGGAAGAGTATGAGTATTCAACATTTCCGTGTCGCCCTTATTCC
CTTTTTTGCGGCATTTTGCCTTCCTGTTTTTGCTCACCCAGAAACGCTGGTGAAAGTAAAAGATGCTGAA
GATCAGTTGGGTGCACGAGTGGGTTACATCGAACTGGATCTCAACAGCGGTAAGATCCTTGAGAGTTTTC
GCCCCGAAGAACGTTTTCCAATGATGAGCACTTTTAAAGTTCTGCTATGTGGCGCGGTATTATCCCGTAT
TGACGCCGGGCAAGAGCAACTCGGTCGCCGCATACACTATTCTCAGAATGACTTGGTTGAGTACTCACCA
GTCACAGAAAAGCATCTTACGGATGGCATGACAGTAAGAGAATTATGCAGTGCTGCCATAACCATGAGTG
ATAACACTGCGGCCAACTTACTTCTGACAACGATCGGAGGACCGAAGGAGCTAACCGCTTTTTTGCACAA
CATGGGGGATCATGTAACTCGCCTTGATCGTTGGGAACCGGAGCTGAATGAAGCCATACCAAACGACGAG
CGTGACACCACGATGCCTGTAGCAATGGCAACAACGTTGCGCAAACTATTAACTGGCGAACTACTTACTC
TAGCTTCCCGGCAACAATTAATAGACTGGATGGAGGCGGATAAAGTTGCAGGACCACTTCTGCGCTCGGC
CCTTCCGGCTGGCTGGTTTATTGCTGATAAATCTGGAGCCGGTGAGCGTGGGTCTCGCGGTATCATTGCA
GCACTGGGGCCAGATGGTAAGCCCTCCCGTATCGTAGTTATCTACACGACGGGGAGTCAGGCAACTATGG
ATGAACGAAATAGACAGATCGCTGAGATAGGTGCCTCACTGATTAAGCATTGGTAACTGTCAGACCAAGT
TTACTCATATATACTTTAGATTGATTTAAAACTTCATTTTTAATTTAAAAGGATCTAGGTGAAGATCCTT
TTTGATAATCTCATGACCAAAATCCCTTAACGTGAGTTTTCGTTCCACTGAGCGTCAGACCCCGTAGAAA
AGATCAAAGGATCTTCTTGAGATCCTTTTTTTCTGCGCGTAATCTGCTGCTTGCAAACAAAAAAACCACC
GCTACCAGCGGTGGTTTGTTTGCCGGATCAAGAGCTACCAACTCTTTTTCCGAAGGTAACTGGCTTCAGC
AGAGCGCAGATACCAAATACTGTTCTTCTAGTGTAGCCGTAGTTAGGCCACCACTTCAAGAACTCTGTAG
CACCGCCTACATACCTCGCTCTGCTAATCCTGTTACCAGTGGCTGCTGCCAGTGGCGATAAGTCGTGTCT
TACCGGGTTGGACTCAAGACGATAGTTACCGGATAAGGCGCAGCGGTCGGGCTGAACGGGGGGTTCGTGC
ACACAGCCCAGCTTGGAGCGAACGACCTACACCGAACTGAGATACCTACAGCGTGAGCTATGAGAAAGCG
CCACGCTTCCCGAAGGGAGAAAGGCGGACAGGTATCCGGTAAGCGGCAGGGTCGGAACAGGAGAGCGCAC
GAGGGAGCTTCCAGGGGGAAACGCCTGGTATCTTTATAGTCCTGTCGGGTTTCGCCACCTCTGACTTGAG
CGTCGATTTTTGTGATGCTCGTCAGGGGGGCGGAGCCTATGGAAAAACGCCAGCAACGCGGCCTTTTTAC
GGTTCCTGGCCTTTTGCTGGCCTTTTGCTCACATGTTCTTTCCTGCGTTATCCCCTGATTCTGTGGATAA
CCGTATTACCGCCTTTGAGTGAGCTGATACCGCTCGCCGCAGCCGAACGACCGAGCGCAGCGAGTCAGTG
AGCGAGGAAGCGGAAGAGCGCCTGATGCGGTATTTTCTCCTTACGCATCTGTGCGGTATTTCACACCGCA
TATGGTGCACTCTCAGTACAATCTGCTCTGATGCCGCATAGTTAAGCCAGTATACACTCCGCTATCGCTA
CGTGACTGGGTCATGGCTGCGCCCCGACACCCGCCAACACCCGCTGACGCGCCCTGACGGGCTTGTCTGC
TCCCGGCATCCGCTTACAGACAAGCTGTGACCGTCTCCGGGAGCTGCATGTGTCAGAGGTTTTCACCGTC
ATCACCGAAACGCGCGAGGCAGGATCAGCCATATCACATTTGTAGAGGTTTTACTTGCTTTAAAAAACCT
CCCACACCTCCCCCTGAACCTGAAACATAAAATGAATGCAATTGTTGTTAACTTGTTTATTGCAGCTTAT
AATGGTTACAAATAAAGCAATAGCATCACAAATTTCACAAATAAAGCATTTTTTTCACTGCATTCTAGTT
GTGGTTTGTCCAAACTCATCAATGTATCTTATCATGTCTGGATCAGCCATATCACATTTGTAGAGGTTTT
ACTTGCTTTAAAAAACCTCCCACACCTCCCCCTGAACCTGAAACATAAAATGAATGCAATTGTTGTTAAC
TTGTTTATTGCAGCTTATAATGGTTACAAATAAAGCAATAGCATCACAAATTTCACAAATAAAGCATTTT
TTTCACTGCATTCTAGTTGTGGTTTGTCCAAACTCATCAATGTATCTTATCATGTCTGGATCCAAGCTTG
CCCGGGCAGATCTCTCGAGGCGTGGCTCCGTGTTGACGCATGTTGACTATGCCTTTGAATGGCTGCCGTG
GTTGTCGGTGGGTAATTTGCAATGCAGAAAAACCAACAGGGCGCTAAAAAGGAGAGTGTTTTCGTGGGAG
GTGGAGATGGTCACTGGGGGCAACATAAATATTCAGCGAGAAACGTCATATTTACATTTAGTCTAGGCTG
ATAATCCGGGACCGTGGGAAGTCCCCTTTGGGTGGTGCTGGCTGGGTTCCCCTGGCCACAATCGGTTATC
TGCCCCCGGCTGACACTTGCCCGTCATTCATTCGGCTGCTTATCGCAGAAGCTCAAATAAAAAGTCCCCA
ATCTGCGACTCGTTTGTCTGGGACTGAGCTATAAAAGCCTCACCATCTCAACGCTCAAAGCATCAATCAA
TTCCCGCCACCGAGCTAAGATGGGAGCTCGAATTCCAGCTTGGCATTCCGGTACTGTTGGTAAAATGGAA
GACGCCAAAAACATAAAGAAAGGCCCGGCGCCATTCTATCCTCTAGAGGATGGAACCGCTGGAGAGCAAC
TGCATAAGGCTATGAAGAGATACGCCCTGGTTCCTGGAACAATTGCTTTTACAGATGCACATATCGAGGT
GAACATCACGTACGCGGAATACTTCGAAATGTCCGTTCGGTTGGCAGAAGCTATGAAACGATATGGGCTG
AATACAAATCACAGAATCGTCGTATGCAGTGAAAACTCTCTTCAATTCTTTATGCCGGTGTTGGGCGCGT
TATTTATCGGAGTTGCAGTTGCGCCCGCGAACGACATTTATAATGAACGTGAATTGCTCAACAGTATGAA
CATTTCGCAGCCTACCGTAGTGTTTGTTTCCAAAAAGGGGTTGCAAAAAATTTTGAACGTGCAAAAAAAA
TTACCAATAATCCAGAAAATTATTATCATGGATTCTAAAACGGATTACCAGGGATTTCAGTCGATGTACA
CGTTCGTCACATCTCATCTACCTCCCGGTTTTAATGAATACGATTTTGTACCAGAGTCCTTTGATCGTGA
CAAAACAATTGCACTGATAATGAATTCCTCTGGATCTACTGGGTTACCTAAGGGTGTGGCCCTTCCGCAT
AGAACTGCCTGCGTCAGATTCTCGCATGCCAGAGATCCTATTTTTGGCAATCAAATCATTCCGGATACTG
CGATTTTAAGTGTTGTTCCATTCCATCACGGTTTTGGAATGTTTACTACACTCGGATATTTGATATGTGG
ATTTCGAGTCGTCTTAATGTATAGATTTGAAGAAGAGCTGTTTTTACGATCCCTTCAGGATTACAAAATT
CAAAGTGCGTTGCTAGTACCAACCCTATTTTCATTCTTCGCCAAAAGCACTCTGATTGACAAATACGATT
TATCTAATTTACACGAAATTGCTTCTGGGGGCGCACCTCTTTCGAAAGAAGTCGGGGAAGCGGTTGCAAA
ACGCTTCCATCTTCCAGGGATACGACAAGGATATGGGCTCACTGAGACTACATCAGCTATTCTGATTACA
CCCGAGGGGGATGATAAACCGGGCGCGGTCGGTAAAGTTGTTCCATTTTTTGAAGCGAAGGTTGTGGATC
TGGATACCGGGAAAACGCTGGGCGTTAATCAGAGAGGCGAATTATGTGTCAGAGGACCTATGATTATGTC
CGGTTATGTAAACAATCCGGAAGCGACCAACGCCTTGATTGACAAGGATGGATGGCTACATTCTGGAGAC
ATAGCTTACTGGGACGAAGACGAACACTTCTTCATAGTTGACCGCTTGAAGTCTTTAATTAAATACAAAG
GATATCAGGTGGCCCCCGCTGAATTGGAATCGATATTGTTACAACACCCCAACATCTTCGACGCGGGCGT
GGCAGGTCTTCCCGACGATGACGCCGGTGAACTTCCCGCCGCCGTTGTTGTTTTGGAGCACGGAAAGACG
ATGACGGAAAAAGAGATCGTGGATTACGTCGCCAGTCAAGTAACAACCGCGAAAAAGTTGCGCGGAGGAG
TTGTGTTTGTGGACGAAGTACCGAAAGGTCTTACCGGAAAACTCGACGCAAGAAAAATCAGAGAGATCCT
CATAAAGGCCAAGAAGGGCGGAAAGTCCAAATTGTAAAATGTAACTGTATTCAGCGATGACGAAATTCTT
AGCTATTGTAATACTCTAGAGGATCTTTGTGAAGGAACCTTACTTCTGTGGTGTGACATAATTGGACAAA
CTACCTACAGAGATTTAAAGCTCTAAGGTAAATATAAAATTTTTAAGTGTATAATGTGTTAAACTACTGA
TTCTAATTGTTTGTGTATTTTAGATTCCAACCTATGGAACTGATGAATGGGAGCAGTGGTGGAATGCCTT
TAATGAGGAAAACCTGTTTTGCTCAGAAGAAATGCCATCTAGTGATGATGAGGCTACTGCTGACTCTCAA
CATTCTACTCCTCCAAAAAAGAAGAGAAAGGTAGAAGACCCCAAGGACTTTCCTTCAGAATTGCTAAGTT
TTTTGAGTCATGCTGTGTTTAGTAATAGAACTCTTGCTTGCTTTGCTATTTACACCACAAAGGAAAAAGC
TGCACTGCTATACAAGAAAATTATGGAAAAATATTCTGTAACCTTTATAAGTAGGCATAACAGTTATAAT
CATAACATACTGTTTTTTCTTACTCCACACAGGCATAGAGTGTCTGCTATTAATAACTATGCTCAAAAAT
TGTGTACCTTTAGCTTTTTAATTTGTAAAGGGGTTAATAAGGAATATTTGATGTATAGTGCCTTGACTAG
AGATCATAATCAGCCATACCACATTTGTAGAGGTTTTACTTGCTTTAAAAAACCTCCCACACCTCCCCCT
GAACCTGAAACATAAAATGAATGCAATTGTTGTTGTTAACTTGTTTATTGCAGCTTATAATGGTTACAAA
TAAAGCAATAGCATCACAAATTTCACAAATAAAGCATTTTTTTCACTGCATTCTAGTTGTGGTTTGTCCA
AACTCATCAATGTATCTTATCATGTCTGGATCCCCAGGAAGCTCCTCTGTGTCCTCATAAACCCTAACCT
CCTCTACTTGAGAGGACATTCCAATCATAGGCTGCCCATCCACCCTCTGTGTCCTCCTGTTAATTAGGTC
ACTTAACAAAAAGGAAATTGGGTAGGGGTTTTTCACAGACCGCTTTCTAAGGGTAATTTTAAAATATCTG
GGAAGTCCCTTCCACTGCTGTGTTCCAGAAGTGTTGGTAAACAGCCCACAAATGTCAACAGCAGAAACAT
ACAAGCTGTCAGCTTTGCACAAGGGCCTCGTGATACGCCTATTTTTATAGGTTAATGTCATGATAATAAT
GGTTTCTTAGACGTCAGGTGGCACTTTTCGGGGAAATGTG
Features (pLannotate 1.2.2; 16 found; start..end, strand, type, name):
      1..105     +  promoter       AmpR promoter: bla
    106..966     +  CDS            AmpR: β-lactamase; bla; confers resistance to ampicillin, carbenicillin, and related antibiotics
   1137..1725    +  rep_origin     ori: high-copy-number ColE1/pMB1/pBR322/pUC origin of replication
   1911..2051    -  misc_feature   bom: basis of mobility region from pBR322
   2153..2192    -  CDS            rop (fragment): Rop protein, which maintains plasmids at low copy number; rop
   2194..2270    +  CDS            large T antigen (fragment): large T antigen from SV40 (simian virus 40)
   2290..2424    +  polyA_signal   SV40 poly(A) signal: SV40 polyadenylation signal
   2422..2498    +  CDS            large T antigen (fragment): large T antigen from SV40 (simian virus 40)
   2518..2652    +  polyA_signal   SV40 poly(A) signal: SV40 polyadenylation signal
   3145..4794    +  CDS            LUCI_PHOPY: Experimental evidence at protein level: Swiss-Prot protein existence level 1. Produces green light with a wavelength of 562 nm. From Photinus pyralis (Common eastern firefly) (Lampyris pyralis).
   4852..4926    +  CDS            small t antigen (fragment): SV40 (simian virus 40) small t antigen
   4928..4993    +  intron         small t intron: SV40 (simian virus 40) small t antigen intron
   5123..5143    +  CDS            SV40 NLS: nuclear localization signal of SV40 (simian virus 40) large T antigen
   5462..5545    +  CDS            large T antigen (fragment): large T antigen from SV40 (simian virus 40)
   5568..5702    +  polyA_signal   SV40 poly(A) signal: SV40 polyadenylation signal
   5655..5975    -  CDS            VP1_POVLY (fragment): Experimental evidence at protein level: Swiss-Prot protein existence level 1. Forms an icosahedral capsid with a T=7 symmetry and a 40 nm diameter. The capsid is composed of 72 pentamers linked to each other by disulfide bonds and associated with VP2 or VP3 proteins. Interacts with a N-linked glycoprotein containing sialic acids on the cell surface to provide virion attachment to target cell. Once attached, the virion is internalized by endocytosis and traffics to the endoplasmic reticulum. Inside the endoplasmic reticulum, the protein folding machinery isomerizes VP1 interpentamer disulfide b
