[The description below was written by a language model from this plasmid's Addgene catalogue record and pLannotate feature annotations shown in this document.]
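Description:
pKM59 is a 6,060 nt firefly luciferase reporter plasmid built on the pLUC-MCS backbone and designed to read out NF-κB-dependent immune signalling in insect cells. It is propagated in E. coli as a high-copy plasmid through a ColE1/pUC-type origin. Selection is with ampicillin, using a β-lactamase gene driven by its own bla promoter. Remnants of the pBR322 lineage (the bom region and a short rop fragment) are also detected in the backbone.

The payload is the Photinus pyralis luciferase coding sequence. According to the catalogue entry, it is controlled by the enhancer of the Drosophila melanogaster Metchnikowin antimicrobial peptide gene, together with that gene's TATA box and Kozak sequence and an additional NF-κB binding site. These regulatory elements were not annotated by the automated feature table. They presumably lie in the unannotated stretch immediately upstream of the luciferase ORF, but the record does not give their exact position. Two tandem SV40 polyadenylation signals sit further upstream of this region, an arrangement commonly used to terminate read-through transcription from the backbone and keep reporter background low. Downstream of luciferase are the SV40 small t intron and a further SV40 poly(A) signal for transcript processing. The small t, large T, NLS and VP1 fragment annotations are incidental matches within these SV40-derived segments rather than expressed genes.

The associated publication concerns Imd pathway-specific immune assays in Aedes aegypti Aag2 cells. This indicates use as a transfected reporter whose luminescence reflects NF-κB activation, for example in response to viral RNA stimuli.
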