Addgene plasmid #154158: pKM59
Purpose: Firefly luciferase under the control of the enhancer for the Drosophila melanogaster Metchnikowin gene, a TATA box and Kozak sequence of the Metchnikowin gene and additional NF-κB site.
Depositing lab: Kevin Maringer. Depositing organization: University of Surrey. Publication: Imd pathway-specific immune assays reveal NF-kappaB stimulation by viral RNA PAMPs in Aedes aegypti Aag2 cells. Russell TA, Ayaz A, Davidson AD, Fernandez-Sesma A, Maringer K. PLoS Negl Trop Dis. 2021 Feb 16;15(2):e0008524. doi: 10.1371/journal.pntd.0008524. PubMed 33591970.
Backbone
  Vector backbone: pLUC-MCS
  Vector type: Luciferase
Growth in bacteria
  Bacterial resistance: Ampicillin, 100 μg/mL
  Growth temperature: 37°C
  Growth strain: DH5alpha
  Copy number: High Copy
Gene/Insert
  Gene/Insert name: Firefly luciferase
  Species: Other
  Promoter: Enhancer for the Drosophila melanogaster Metchnikowin gene, and additional NF-κB site.
  Cloning method: Ligation Independent Cloning
  Sequencing primers: 5′ unknown
Terms and licenses: Academic/Nonprofit Terms; Industry Terms: Not Available to Industry
How to cite: pKM59 was a gift from Kevin Maringer (Addgene plasmid # 154158 ; http://n2t.net/addgene:154158 ; RRID:Addgene_154158)
